>Addgene plasmid #70648 | pMXs-DDX3X | depositor partial sequence | sequence record 126513 | RTVfor
GTGACTCCTCTAGACTGCCGGATCTAGCTAGTTAATTAAGCCACCATGAGTCATGTGGCAGTGGAAAATG
CGCTCGGGCTGGACCAGCAGTTTGCTGGCCTAGACCTGAACTCTTCAGATAATCAGAGTGGAGGAAGTAC
AGCCAGCAAAGGGCGCTATATTCCTCCTCATTTAAGGAACCGAGAAGCTACTAAAGGTTTCTACGATAAA
GACAGTTCAGGGTGGAGTTCTAGCAAAGATAAGGATGCGTATAGCAGTTTTGGATCTCGTAGTGATTCAA
GAGGGAAGTCTAGCTTCTTCAGTGATCGTGGAAGTGGATCAAGGGGAAGGTTTGATGATCGTGGACGGAG
TGATTACGATGGCATTGGCAGCCGTGGTGACAGAAGTGGCTTTGGCAAATTTGAACGTGGTGGAAACAGT
CGCTGGTGTGACAAATCAGATGAAGATGATTGGTCAAAACCACTCCCACCAAGTGAACGCTTGGAACAGG
AACTCTTTTCTGGAGGCAACACTGGGATTAATTTTGAGAAATACGATGACATTCCAGTTGAGGCAACAGG
CAACAACTGTCCTCCACATATTGAAAGTTTCAGTGATGTTGAGATGGGAGAAATTATCATGGGAAACATT
GAGCTTACTCGTTATACTCGCCCAACTCCAGTGCAAAAGCATGCTATTCCTATTATCAAAGAGAAAAGAG
ACTTGATGGCTTGTGCCCAAACAGGGTCTGGAAAAACTGCAGCATTTCTGTTGCCCATCTTGAGTCAGAT
TTATTCAGATGGTCCAGGCGAG
