>Addgene plasmid #70648 | pMXs-DDX3X | addgene partial sequence | sequence record 141057 | pBMN5 5'-GCTTGGATACACGCCGC-3'
CTCTAGACTGCCGGATCTAGCTAGTTAATTAAGCCACCATGAGTCATGTGGCAGTGGAAAATGCGCTCGG
GCTGGACCAGCAGTTTGCTGGCCTAGACCTGAACTCTTCAGATAATCAGAGTGGAGGAAGTACAGCCAGC
AAAGGGCGCTATATTCCTCCTCATTTAAGGAACCGAGAAGCTACTAAAGGTTTCTACGATAAAGACAGTT
CAGGGTGGAGTTCTAGCAAAGATAAGGATGCGTATAGCAGTTTTGGATCTCGTAGTGATTCAAGAGGGAA
GTCTAGCTTCTTCAGTGATCGTGGAAGTGGATCAAGGGGAAGGTTTGATGATCGTGGACGGAGTGATTAC
GATGGCATTGGCAGCCGTGGTGACAGAAGTGGCTTTGGCAAATTTGAACGTGGTGGAAACAGTCGCTGGT
GTGACAAATCAGATGAAGATGATTGGTCAAAACCACTCCCACCAAGTGAACGCTTGGAACAGGAACTCTT
TTCTGGAGGCAACACTGGGATTAATTTTGAGAAATACGATGACATTCCAGTTGAGGCAACAGGCAACAAC
TGTCCTCCACATATTGAAAGTTTCAGTGATGTTGAGATGGGAGAAATTATCATGGGAAACATTGAGCTTA
CTCGTTATACTCGCCCAACTCCAGTGCAAAAGCATGCTATTCCTATTATCAAAGAGAAAAGAGACTTGAT
GGCTTGTGCCCAAACAGGGTCTGGAAAAACTGCAGCATTTCTGTTGCCCATCTTGAGTCAGATTTATTCA
GATGGTCCAGGCGAGGCTTTGAGGGCCATGAAAGGAAAATGGAAGGTATGGGCGCCGCCAAACAATACCC
AATCTCC
