>Addgene plasmid #70648 | pMXs-DDX3X | addgene partial sequence | sequence record 141058 | pLP-LNCX-rev 5'-CCCCCTTTTTCTGGAGACTA-3'
CACATAACCAGAGGGCAGCAATTCACGAATCCCAACTGCCGTCGGCTGTCCATCACTGTCCTTCACTATG
GCTTTGATCCCAGGATGCAGATCGAGAAGCACCTGTCGGCACCGTCCGCAGGGGCTCAAGATGCCCCTGT
TCTCATTTCCGATCGCGACGATACAAGTCAGGTTGCCAGCTGCCGCAGCAGCAGCAGTGCCCAGCACCAC
GAGTTCTGCACAAGGTCCCCCAGTAAAATGATATACATTGACACCAGTGAAGATGCGGCCGTCGCTAGAG
AGAGCTGCGCTGGCGACGCTGTAGTCTTCAGAGATGGGGATGCTGTTGATTGTAGCCGTTGCTCTTTCAA
TGAGGGTGGATTCTTCTTGAGACAAAGGAACCATGGTTGTGGCCATATTATCATCGTGTTTTTCAAAGGA
AAACCACGTCCCCGTGGTTCGGGGGGCCTAGACGTTTTTTTAACCTCGACTAAACACATGTAAAGCATGT
GCACCGAGGCCCCAGATCAGATCCCATACAATGGGGTACCTTCTGGGCATCCTTCAGCCCCTTGTTGAAT
ACGCTTGAGGAGAGCCATTTGACTCTTTCCACAACTATCCAACTCACAACGTGGCACTGGGGTTGTGCCG
CCTTTGCAGGTGTATCTTATACACGTGGCTTTTGGCCGCAGAGGCACCTGTCGCCAGGTGGGGGGTTCCG
CTGCCTGCAAAGGGTCGCTACAGACGTTGTTTGTCTTCAAGAAGCTTCCAGAGGAACTGCTTCCTTCACG
ACATTCAACAGACCTTGCATTCCTTTTGGCGAGAGGGGAAAGACCCCTAGGAATGCTCGTCAA
