>Addgene plasmid #70648 | pMXs-DDX3X | addgene partial sequence | sequence record 141687 | pCDH-rev 5'-GCATTCCTTTGGCGAGAG-3'
TTCCGGGCCCTCACATTGCCAAAAGACGGCAATATGGTGGAAAATAACATATAGACAAACGCACACCGGC
CTTATTCCAAGCGGCTTCGGCCAGTAACGTTAGGGGGGGGGGAGGGAGAGGGGGGGG
