>Addgene plasmid #70648 | pMXs-DDX3X | addgene partial sequence | sequence record 142207 | hDDX3X-C 5'-cagttccgctcaggaaaaag-3'
GCAGCAAGAGGACTGGACATTTCAAATGTGAAACATGTTATCAATTTTGACTTGCCAAGTGATATTGAAG
AATATGTACATCGTATTGGTCGTACGGGACGTGTAGGAAACCTTGGCCTGGCAACCTCATTCTTTAACGA
GAGGAACATAAATATTACTAAGGATTTGTTGGATCTTCTTGTTGAAGCTAAACAAGAAGTGCCGTCTTGG
TTAGAAAACATGGCTTATGAACACCACTACAAGGGTAGCAGTCGTGGACGTTCTAAGAGTAGCAGATTTA
GTGGAGGGTTTGGTGCCAGAGACTACCGACAAAGTAGCGGTGCCAGCAGTTCCAGCTTCAGCAGCAGCCG
CGCAAGCAGCAGCCGCAGTGGCGGAGGTGGCCACGGTAGCAGCAGAGGATTTGGTGGAGGTGGCTATGGA
GGCTTTTACAACAGTGATGGATATGGAGGAAATTATAACTCCCAGGGGGTTGACTGGTGGGGTAACGCGG
CCGCAGGAGGCGGTGGAGGCGGTGCAGGCGACTACAAAGACCATGACGGTGATTATAAAGATCATGACAT
TGATTACAAGGATGACGATGACAAGTAATAATAAATTCCGCC
