[The description below was written by a language model from this plasmid's Addgene catalogue record.]
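Description:
pMXs-DDX3X is a retroviral mammalian expression plasmid built on the pMXs backbone, a Moloney murine leukemia virus–derived vector family in which the payload sits between viral long terminal repeats and is packaged into retroviral particles for stable integration into target cells. In bacteria the plasmid is maintained under ampicillin selection. The record lists a recombination-deficient strain for propagation, a common choice for constructs carrying repeated LTR sequences. Its copy number is recorded as unknown. No feature table is provided, so the origin of replication, packaging signal and exact arrangement of regulatory elements are not documented here.

The insert is the wild-type human DDX3X coding sequence, which encodes an X-linked DEAD-box RNA helicase. It was cloned between BamHI and NotI sites and carries a C-terminal 3x FLAG tag that allows detection or immunoprecipitation of the expressed protein with anti-FLAG reagents. The record does not name the promoter. In pMXs-type vectors, expression of the insert is generally driven from the 5′ LTR, but this is not confirmed for this construct. Transduced mammalian cells are selected with blasticidin, although how the resistance gene is linked to or expressed alongside the insert is not stated.

The stated purpose is to express wild-type DDX3X in mammalian cells under blasticidin selection. The plasmid was deposited in connection with a study that identified and characterized essential genes in the human genome. That context is consistent with use for stable re-expression or complementation of DDX3X in cultured human cells, though the record does not describe the specific experiments.
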