Addgene plasmid #70648: pMXs-DDX3X
Purpose: Expresses WT DDX3X in mammalian cells under blasticidin selection.
Depositing lab: David Sabatini. Depositing organization: Whitehead Institute for Biomedical Research. Publication: Identification and characterization of essential genes in the human genome. Wang T, Birsoy K, Hughes NW, Krupczak KM, Post Y, Wei JJ, Lander ES, Sabatini DM. Science. 2015 Oct 15. pii: aac7041. 10.1126/science.aac7041 PubMed 26472758.
Backbone
  Vector backbone: pMXs
  Vector type: Mammalian Expression, Retroviral
  Selectable markers: Blasticidin
Growth in bacteria
  Bacterial resistance: Ampicillin, 100 μg/mL
  Growth temperature: 37°C
  Growth strain: NEB Stable
  Copy number: Unknown
Gene/Insert
  Gene/Insert name: DDX3X
  Species: H. sapiens (human)
  Entrez Gene: DDX3X (a.k.a. CAP-Rf, DBX, DDX14, DDX3, HLP2, MRX102, MRXSSB)
  Tag / fusion protein: 3x FLAG (C terminal on insert)
  Cloning method: Restriction Enzyme; 5′ cloning site BamHI (unknown if destroyed); 3′ cloning site NotI (unknown if destroyed)
  Sequencing primers: 5′ RTVfor
Terms and licenses: Academic/Nonprofit Terms; Industry Terms: Not Available to Industry
How to cite: pMXs-DDX3X was a gift from David Sabatini (Addgene plasmid # 70648 ; http://n2t.net/addgene:70648 ; RRID:Addgene_70648)
